Addgene plasmid #237884: pAG CMV EGFP Puro
Purpose: Mammalian EGFP expression plasmid, control plasmid for Addgene #237881
Depositing lab: Meghan Rego & Addgene Research Program. Depositing organization: Addgene.
Backbone
  Vector backbone: pAG
  Backbone manufacturer: Addgene
  Backbone size w/o insert (bp): 4121
  Total vector size (bp): 4838
  Vector type: Mammalian Expression
  Selectable markers: Puromycin
Growth in bacteria
  Bacterial resistance: Ampicillin, 100 μg/mL
  Growth temperature: 30°C
  Growth strain: NEB Stable
  Copy number: High Copy
Gene/Insert
  Gene/Insert name: EGFP
  Species: Synthetic
  Insert size (bp): 717
  Promoter: CMV
  Cloning method: Restriction Enzyme; 5′ cloning site BstBI (not destroyed); 3′ cloning site BamHI (not destroyed)
  Sequencing primers: 5′ KS primer
Terms and licenses: Academic/Nonprofit Terms; Industry Terms
How to cite: pAG CMV EGFP Puro was a gift from Meghan Rego & Addgene Research Program (Addgene plasmid # 237884 ; http://n2t.net/addgene:237884 ; RRID:Addgene_237884)
