[The description below was written by a language model from this plasmid's Addgene catalogue record and pLannotate feature annotations shown in this document.]
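Description:
pAG CMV EGFP Puro is a 4,838 bp mammalian expression plasmid built on the pAG backbone, whose annotated features (T7 and T3 promoters, pBluescript-type multiple cloning site remnants, lac promoter/operator and lacZα fragments, f1 ori) indicate a pBluescript-like cloning vector architecture. It is propagated in E. coli as a high-copy plasmid through a ColE1/pUC-type origin, with selection by ampicillin via the β-lactamase gene and its native promoter. The f1 origin is a phage-derived element that can support single-stranded DNA production.

The payload is a 717 bp synthetic EGFP coding sequence placed between retained BstBI and BamHI sites, downstream of the human cytomegalovirus immediate early promoter. A short fragment matching the TRE3GV promoter is annotated just after the CMV element; it most likely reflects shared minimal-promoter or leader sequence rather than a functional Tet-responsive element. The puromycin N-acetyltransferase coding sequence lies a short distance downstream of EGFP on the same strand, followed by a single SV40 polyadenylation signal. No separate promoter is annotated for the puromycin gene, and the roughly 65 bp gap between the two reading frames carries no annotation. This suggests that both are expressed from the one CMV-driven transcript, possibly through a short linking element such as a 2A-type peptide, but the record does not state how they are coupled.

The plasmid gives constitutive green fluorescence together with puromycin selection in transfected mammalian cells. It is intended as the EGFP control for a companion construct in the same backbone series.
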