Features (pLannotate 1.2.2; 18 found; start..end, strand, type, name):
    141..159     +  promoter       T7 promoter: promoter for bacteriophage T7 RNA polymerase
    167..200     -  misc_feature   MCS (fragment): pBluescript multiple cloning site
    218..421     +  promoter       CMV promoter: human cytomegalovirus (CMV) immediate early promoter
    429..448     +  promoter       TRE3GV promoter (fragment): 3rd-generation Tet-responsive promoter that can be activated by binding of Tet-On® 3G, optimized for retroviral and lentiviral vectors
    481..1197    +  CDS            EGFP: EGFP is a basic (constitutively fluorescent) green fluorescent protein published in 1996, derived from Aequorea victoria. It is reported to be a rapidly-maturing weak dimer with moderate acid sensitivity.
   1264..1863    +  CDS            PuroR (fragment): puromycin N-acetyltransferase; pac from Streptomyces; confers resistance to puromycin
   1947..2068    +  polyA_signal   SV40 poly(A) signal: SV40 polyadenylation signal
   2124..2152    -  misc_feature   MCS (fragment): pBluescript multiple cloning site
   2165..2183    -  promoter       T3 promoter: promoter for bacteriophage T3 RNA polymerase
   2228..2244    -  protein_bind   lac operator: The lac repressor binds to the lac operator to inhibit transcription in E. coli. This inhibition can be relieved by adding lactose or isopropyl-β-D-thiogalactopyranoside (IPTG). lac repressor encoded by lacI
   2252..2282    -  promoter       lac promoter: promoter for the E. coli lac operon
   2297..2318    -  protein_bind   CAP binding site: CAP binding activates transcription in the presence of cAMP. E. coli catabolite activator protein
   2331..2423    -  CDS            lacI (fragment): lac repressor; lacI; The lac repressor binds to the lac operator to inhibit transcription in E. coli. This inhibition can be relieved by adding lactose or isopropyl-β-D-thiogalactopyranoside (IPTG).
   2606..3194    -  rep_origin     ori: high-copy-number ColE1/pMB1/pBR322/pUC origin of replication
   3365..4225    -  CDS            AmpR: β-lactamase; bla; confers resistance to ampicillin, carbenicillin, and related antibiotics
   4226..4330    -  promoter       AmpR promoter: bla
   4383..4811    -  rep_origin     f1 ori (sequence partly withheld): f1 bacteriophage origin of replication; arrow indicates direction of (+) strand synthesis
   4816..133     -  CDS            lacZα (fragment) (across the origin): LacZα fragment of β-galactosidase; lacZ fragment
>Addgene plasmid #237884 | pAG CMV EGFP Puro | addgene full sequence | sequence record 469914 | Addgene NGS Result
GTTGGGAAGGGCGATCGGTGCGGGCCTCTTCGCTATTACGCCAGCTGGCGAAAGGGGGATGTGCTGCAAG
GCGATTAAGTTGGGTAACGCCAGGGTTTTCCCAGTCACGACGTTGTAAAACGACGGCCAGTGAGCGCGCG
TAATACGACTCACTATAGGGCGAATGGGTACCGGACCCCCCCTCGAGGTCGACGGTATCGGGGGCATGCT
TAATTAAGTGATGCGGTTTTGGCAGTACATCAATGGGCGTGGATAGCGGTTTGACTCACGGGGATTTCCA
AGTCTCCACCCCATTGACGTCAATGGGAGTTTGTTTTGGCACCAAAATCAACGGGACTTTCCAAAATGTC
GTAACAACTCCGCCCCATTGACGCAAATGGGCGGTAGGCGTGTACGGTGGGAGGTCTATATAAGCAGAGC
TTCTAGAGGTTTAGTGAACCGTCAGATCCGCTAGCGCTACCGGTCGCCACCATGTTCGAAATGGTGAGCA
AGGGCGAGGAGCTGTTCACCGGGGTGGTGCCCATCCTGGTCGAGCTGGACGGCGACGTAAACGGCCACAA
GTTCAGCGTGTCCGGCGAGGGCGAGGGCGATGCCACCTACGGCAAGCTGACCCTGAAGTTCATCTGCACC
ACCGGCAAGCTGCCCGTGCCCTGGCCCACCCTCGTGACCACCCTGACCTACGGCGTGCAGTGCTTCAGCC
GCTACCCCGACCACATGAAGCAGCACGACTTCTTCAAGTCCGCCATGCCCGAAGGCTACGTCCAGGAGCG
CACCATCTTCTTCAAGGACGACGGCAACTACAAGACCCGCGCCGAGGTGAAGTTCGAGGGCGACACCCTG
GTGAACCGCATCGAGCTGAAGGGCATCGACTTCAAGGAGGACGGCAACATCCTGGGGCACAAGCTGGAGT
ACAACTACAACAGCCACAACGTCTATATCATGGCCGACAAGCAGAAGAACGGCATCAAGGTGAACTTCAA
GATCCGCCACAACATCGAGGACGGCAGCGTGCAGCTCGCCGACCACTACCAGCAGAACACCCCCATCGGC
GACGGCCCCGTGCTGCTGCCCGACAATCACTACCTGAGCACCCAGTCCGCCCTGAGCAAAGACCCCAACG
AGAAGCGCGATCACATGGTCCTGCTGGAGTTCGTGACCGCCGCCGGGATCACTCTCGGCATGGACGAGCT
GTACAAGGGATCCGGCGCAACAAACTTCTCTCTGCTGAAACAAGCCGGAGATGTCGAAGAGAATCCTGGA
CCGATGACCGAGTACAAGCCCACGGTGCGCCTCGCCACCCGCGACGACGTCCCCAGGGCCGTACGCACCC
TCGCCGCCGCGTTCGCCGACTACCCCGCCACGCGCCACACCGTCGATCCGGACCGCCACATCGAGCGGGT
CACCGAGCTGCAAGAACTCTTCCTCACGCGCGTCGGGCTCGACATCGGCAAGGTGTGGGTCGCGGACGAC
GGCGCAGCGGTGGCGGTCTGGACCACGCCGGAGAGCGTCGAAGCGGGGGCGGTGTTCGCCGAGATCGGCC
CGCGCATGGCCGAGTTGAGCGGTTCCCGGCTGGCCGCGCAGCAACAGATGGAAGGCCTCCTGGCACCGCA
CCGGCCCAAGGAGCCCGCGTGGTTCCTGGCCACCGTCGGCGTCTCGCCCGACCACCAGGGCAAGGGTCTG
GGCAGCGCCGTCGTGCTCCCCGGAGTGGAGGCGGCCGAGCGCGCCGGGGTGCCCGCCTTCCTGGAGACCT
CCGCGCCCCGCAACCTCCCCTTCTACGAGCGGCTCGGCTTCACCGTCACCGCCGACGTCGAGGTGCCCGA
AGGACCGCGCACCTGGTGCATGACCCGCAAGCCCGGTGCCTGAACGCGTGTAGTAGTTCAAGTCATCTTA
TTATTCAGTATTTATAACTTGCAAAGAAATGAATATCAGAGAGTGAGAGGTGTACAAACTTGTTTATTGC
AGCTTATAATGGTTACAAATAAAGCAATAGCATCACAAATTTCACAAATAAAGCATTTTTTTCACTGCAT
TCTAGTTGTGGTTTGTCCAAACTCATCAATGTATCTTAACTAGTGGCGCCAAGCCGAATTCTGCAGATAT
CCATCACACTGGCGGCCGCTCGACTAGAGCGGCCGCCACCGCGGTGGAGCTCCAGCTTTTGTTCCCTTTA
GTGAGGGTTAATTGCGCGCTTGGCGTAATCATGGTCATAGCTGTTTCCTGTGTGAAATTGTTATCCGCTC
ACAATTCCACACAACATACGAGCCGGAAGCATAAAGTGTAAAGCCTGGGGTGCCTAATGAGTGAGCTAAC
TCACATTAATTGCGTTGCGCTCACTGCCCGCTTTCCAGTCGGGAAACCTGTCGTGCCAGCTGCATTAATG
AATCGGCCAACGCGCGGGGAGAGGCGGTTTGCGTATTGGGCGCTCTTCCGCTTCCTCGCTCACTGACTCG
CTGCGCTCGGTCGTTCGGCTGCGGCGAGCGGTATCAGCTCACTCAAAGGCGGTAATACGGTTATCCACAG
AATCAGGGGATAACGCAGGAAAGAACATGTGAGCAAAAGGCCAGCAAAAGGCCAGGAACCGTAAAAAGGC
CGCGTTGCTGGCGTTTTTCCATAGGCTCCGCCCCCCTGACGAGCATCACAAAAATCGACGCTCAAGTCAG
AGGTGGCGAAACCCGACAGGACTATAAAGATACCAGGCGTTTCCCCCTGGAAGCTCCCTCGTGCGCTCTC
CTGTTCCGACCCTGCCGCTTACCGGATACCTGTCCGCCTTTCTCCCTTCGGGAAGCGTGGCGCTTTCTCA
TAGCTCACGCTGTAGGTATCTCAGTTCGGTGTAGGTCGTTCGCTCCAAGCTGGGCTGTGTGCACGAACCC
CCCGTTCAGCCCGACCGCTGCGCCTTATCCGGTAACTATCGTCTTGAGTCCAACCCGGTAAGACACGACT
TATCGCCACTGGCAGCAGCCACTGGTAACAGGATTAGCAGAGCGAGGTATGTAGGCGGTGCTACAGAGTT
CTTGAAGTGGTGGCCTAACTACGGCTACACTAGAAGAACAGTATTTGGTATCTGCGCTCTGCTGAAGCCA
GTTACCTTCGGAAAAAGAGTTGGTAGCTCTTGATCCGGCAAACAAACCACCGCTGGTAGCGGTGGTTTTT
TTGTTTGCAAGCAGCAGATTACGCGCAGAAAAAAAGGATCTCAAGAAGATCCTTTGATCTTTTCTACGGG
GTCTGACGCTCAGTGGAACGAAAACTCACGTTAAGGGATTTTGGTCATGAGATTATCAAAAAGGATCTTC
ACCTAGATCCTTTTAAATTAAAAATGAAGTTTTAAATCAATCTAAAGTATATATGAGTAAACTTGGTCTG
ACAGTTACCAATGCTTAATCAGTGAGGCACCTATCTCAGCGATCTGTCTATTTCGTTCATCCATAGTTGC
CTGACTCCCCGTCGTGTAGATAACTACGATACGGGAGGGCTTACCATCTGGCCCCAGTGCTGCAATGATA
CCGCGAGACCCACGCTCACCGGCTCCAGATTTATCAGCAATAAACCAGCCAGCCGGAAGGGCCGAGCGCA
GAAGTGGTCCTGCAACTTTATCCGCCTCCATCCAGTCTATTAATTGTTGCCGGGAAGCTAGAGTAAGTAG
TTCGCCAGTTAATAGTTTGCGCAACGTTGTTGCCATTGCTACAGGCATCGTGGTGTCACGCTCGTCGTTT
GGTATGGCTTCATTCAGCTCCGGTTCCCAACGATCAAGGCGAGTTACATGATCCCCCATGTTGTGCAAAA
AAGCGGTTAGCTCCTTCGGTCCTCCGATCGTTGTCAGAAGTAAGTTGGCCGCAGTGTTATCACTCATGGT
TATGGCAGCACTGCATAATTCTCTTACTGTCATGCCATCCGTAAGATGCTTTTCTGTGACTGGTGAGTAC
TCAACCAAGTCATTCTGAGAATAGTGTATGCGGCGACCGAGTTGCTCTTGCCCGGCGTCAATACGGGATA
ATACCGCGCCACATAGCAGAACTTTAAAAGTGCTCATCATTGGAAAACGTTCTTCGGGGCGAAAACTCTC
AAGGATCTTACCGCTGTTGAGATCCAGTTCGATGTAACCCACTCGTGCACCCAACTGATCTTCAGCATCT
TTTACTTTCACCAGCGTTTCTGGGTGAGCAAAAACAGGAAGGCAAAATGCCGCAAAAAAGGGAATAAGGG
CGACACGGAAATGTTGAATACTCATACTCTTCCTTTTTCAATATTATTGAAGCATTTATCAGGGTTATTG
TCTCATGAGCGGATACATATTTGAATGTATTTAGAAAAATAAACAAATAGGGGTTCCGCGCACATTTCCC
CGAAAAGTGCCACCTAAATTGTAAGCGTTAATATTTTGTTAAAATTCGCGTTAAATTTTTGTTAAATCAG
CTCATTTTTTAACCAATAGGCCGAAATCGGCAAAATCCCTTATAAATCAAAAGAATAGACCGAGATAGGG
T
[37 nt withheld, positions 4482-4518]
AAAGAACGTGGACTCCAACGTCAAAGG
[49 nt withheld, positions 4546-4594]
T
[91 nt withheld, positions 4596-4686]
G
[124 nt withheld, positions 4688-4811]
CCCATTCGCCATTCAGGCTGCGCAACT
